>Addgene plasmid #179728 | pF(UG) hSyn LAMP1-msGFP (JV012) | addgene full sequence | sequence record 355757 | Addgene NGS Result
ACATTTCCCCGAAAAGTGCCACCTGACGTCGACGGATCGGGAGATCTCCCGATCCCCTATGGTGCACTCT
CAGTACAATCTGCTCTGATGCCGCATAGTTAAGCCAGTATCTGCTCCCTGCTTGTGTGTTGGAGGTCGCT
GAGTAGTGCGCGAGCAAAATTTAAGCTACAACAAGGCAAGGCTTGACCGACAATTGCATGAAGAATCTGC
TTAGGGTTAGGCGTTTTGCGCTGCTTCGCGATGTACGGGCCAGATATACGCGTTGACATTGATTATTGAC
TAGTTATTAATAGTAATCAATTACGGGGTCATTAGTTCATAGCCCATATATGGAGTTCCGCGTTACATAA
CTTACGGTAAATGGCCCGCCTGGCTGACCGCCCAACGACCCCCGCCCATTGACGTCAATAATGACGTATG
TTCCCATAGTAACGCCAATAGGGACTTTCCATTGACGTCAATGGGTGGAGTATTTACGGTAAACTGCCCA
CTTGGCAGTACATCAAGTGTATCATATGCCAAGTACGCCCCCTATTGACGTCAATGACGGTAAATGGCCC
GCCTGGCATTATGCCCAGTACATGACCTTATGGGACTTTCCTACTTGGCAGTACATCTACGTATTAGTCA
TCGCTATTACCATGGTGATGCGGTTTTGGCAGTACATCAATGGGCGTGGATAGCGGTTTGACTCACGGGG
ATTTCCAAGTCTCCACCCCATTGACGTCAATGGGAGTTTGTTTTGGCACCAAAATCAACGGGACTTTCCA
AAATGTCGTAACAACTCCGCCCCATTGACGCAAATGGGCGGTAGGCGTGTACGGTGGGAGGTCTATATAA
GCAGCGCGTTTTGCCTGTACTGGGTCTCTCTGGTTAGACCAGATCTGAGCCTGGGAGCTCTCTGGCTAAC
TAGGGAACCCACTGCTTAAGCCTCAATAAAGCTTGCCTTGAGTGCTTCAAGTAGTGTGTGCCCGTCTGTT
GTGTGACTCTGGTAACTAGAGATCCCTCAGACCCTTTTAGTCAGTGTGGAAAATCTCTAGCAGTGGCGCC
CGAACAGGGACTTGAAAGCGAAAGGGAAACCAGAGGAGCTCTCTCGACGCAGGACTCGGCTTGCTGAAGC
GCGCACGGCAAGAGGCGAGGGGCGGCGACTGGTGAGTACGCCAAAAATTTTGACTAGCGGAGGCTAGAAG
GAGAGAGATGGGTGCGAGAGCGTCAGTATTAAGCGGGGGAGAATTAGATCGCGATGGGAAAAAATTCGGT
TAAGGCCAGGGGGAAAGAAAAAATATAAATTAAAACATATAGTATGGGCAAGCAGGGAGCTAGAACGATT
CGCAGTTAATCCTGGCCTGTTAGAAACATCAGAAGGCTGTAGACAAATACTGGGACAGCTACAACCATCC
CTTCAGACAGGATCAGAAGAACTTAGATCATTATATAATACAGTAGCAACCCTCTATTGTGTGCATCAAA
GGATAGAGATAAAAGACACCAAGGAAGCTTTAGACAAGATAGAGGAAGAGCAAAACAAAAGTAAGACCAC
CGCACAGCAAGCGGCCGCTGATCTTCAGACCTGGAGGAGGAGATATGAGGGACAATTGGAGAAGTGAATT
ATATAAATATAAAGTAGTAAAAATTGAACCATTAGGAGTAGCACCCACCAAGGCAAAGAGAAGAGTGGTG
CAGAGAGAAAAAAGAGCAGTGGGAATAGGAGCTTTGTTCCTTGGGTTCTTGGGAGCAGCAGGAAGCACTA
TGGGCGCAGCGTCAATGACGCTGACGGTACAGGCCAGACAATTATTGTCTGGTATAGTGCAGCAGCAGAA
CAATTTGCTGAGGGCTATTGAGGCGCAACAGCATCTGTTGCAACTCACAGTCTGGGGCATCAAGCAGCTC
CAGGCAAGAATCCTGGCTGTGGAAAGATACCTAAAGGATCAACAGCTCCTGGGGATTTGGGGTTGCTCTG
GAAAACTCATTTGCACCACTGCTGTGCCTTGGAATGCTAGTTGGAGTAATAAATCTCTGGAACAGATTTG
GAATCACACGACCTGGATGGAGTGGGACAGAGAAATTAACAATTACACAAGCTTAATACACTCCTTAATT
GAAGAATCGCAAAACCAGCAAGAAAAGAATGAACAAGAATTATTGGAATTAGATAAATGGGCAAGTTTGT
GGAATTGGTTTAACATAACAAATTGGCTGTGGTATATAAAATTATTCATAATGATAGTAGGAGGCTTGGT
AGGTTTAAGAATAGTTTTTGCTGTACTTTCTATAGTGAATAGAGTTAGGCAGGGATATTCACCATTATCG
TTTCAGACCCACCTCCCAACCCCGAGGGGACCCGACAGGCCCGAAGGAATAGAAGAAGAAGGTGGAGAGA
GAGACAGAGACAGATCCATTCGATTAGTGAACGGATCGGCACTGCGTGCGCCAATTCTGCAGACAAATGG
CAGTATTCATCCACAATTTTAAAAGAAAAGGGGGGATTGGGGGGTACAGTGCAGGGGAAAGAATAGTAGA
CATAATAGCAACAGACATACAAACTAAAGAATTACAAAAACAAATTACAAAAATTCAAAATTTTCGGGTT
TATTACAGGGACAGCAGAGATCCAGTTTGGTTAATTAAAGTGCAAGTGGTTTTAGGACCAGGATGAGGCG
GGGTGGGGGTGCCTACCTGACGACCGACCCCGACCCACTGGACAAGCACCCAACCCCCATTCCCCAAATT
GCGCATCCCCTATCAGAGAGGGGGAGGGGAAACAGGATGCGGCGAGGCGCGTGCGCACTGCCAGCTTCAG
CACCGCGGACAGTGCCTTCGCCCCCGCCTGGCGGCGCGCGCCACCGCCGCCTCAGCACTGAAGGCGCGCT
GACGTCACTCGCCGGTCCCCCGTAAACTCCCCTTCCCGGCCACCTTGGTCGCGTCCGCGCCGCCGCCGGC
CCAGCCGGACCGCACCACGCGAGGCGCGAGATAGGGGGGCACGGGCGCGACCATCTGCGCTGCGGCGCCG
GCGACTCAGCGCTGCCTCAGTCTGCGGTGGGCAGCGGAGGAGTCGTGTCGTGCCTGAGAGCGCAGGTACG
GCTAGCGGATCCGGTACCGCGGGCCCGCCACCATGGCGGCCCCGGGCGCCCGGCGGCCGCTGCTCCTGTT
GCTGCTGGCAGGCCTTGCACACAGCGCCCCAGCACTGTTCGAGGTGAAAGACAACAACGGCACAGCGTGT
ATAATGGCCAGCTTCTCTGCCTCCTTTCTGACCACCTATGAGGCTGGACATGTTTCTAAGGTCTCGAATA
TGACCCTGCCAGCCTCTGCAGAAGTCCTGAAGAATAGCAGCTCTTGTGGTGAAAAGAATGCTTCTGAGCC
CACCCTCGCAATCACCTTTGGAGAAGGATATTTACTGAAACTCACCTTCACAAAAAACACAACACGTTAC
AGTGTCCAGCACATGTATTTCACATATAACCTGTCAGACACACAATTCTTTCCCAATGCCAGCTCCAAAG
GGCCCGACACTGTGGATTCCACAACTGACATCAAGGCAGACATCAACAAAACATACCGATGTGTCAGCGA
CATCAGGGTCTACATGAAGAATGTGACCATTGTGCTCTGGGACGCTACTATCCAGGCCTACCTGCCGAGT
AGCAACTTCAGCAAGGAAGAGACACGCTGCCCACAGGATCAACCTTCCCCAACTACTGGGCCACCCAGCC
CCTCACCACCACTTGTGCCCACAAACCCCAGTGTGTCCAAGTACAATGTGACTGGTGACAATGGAACCTG
CCTGCTGGCCTCTATGGCACTGCAACTCAACATCACCTACATGAAGAAGGACAACACGACTGTGACCAGA
GCATTCAACATCAACCCAAGTGACAAATATAGTGGGACTTGCGGTGCCCAGTTGGTGACCCTGAAGGTGG
GGAACAAGAGCAGAGTCCTGGAGCTGCAGTTTGGGATGAATGCCACTTCTAGCCTGTTTTTCCTGCAAGG
AGTTCAGTTGAACATGACTCTTCCTGATGCCATAGAGCCCACGTTCAGCACCTCCAACTATTCCCTGAAA
GCTCTTCAGGCCAGTGTCGGCAACTCATACAAGTGCAACAGTGAGGAGCACATCTTTGTCAGCAAGGCGC
TCGCCCTCAATGTCTTCAGCGTGCAAGTCCAGGCTTTCAGGGTAGAAAGTGACAGGTTTGGGTCTGTGGA
AGAGTGTGTACAGGACGGTAACAACATGCTGATCCCCATTGCTGTGGGCGGGGCCCTGGCAGGGCTGGTC
CTCATCGTCCTCATCGCCTACCTCATCGGCAGGAAGAGGAGTCACGCGGGCTATCAGACCATCGGATCCG
GAAGTTCGGGGTCCAGCGGTTCTTCAGGCAGTTCCATGGATAGCACTGAGAGCCTGTTCACCGGGGTGGT
GCCCATCCTGGTCGAGCTGGACGGCGACGTAAACGGCCACAAGTTCAGCGTGCGCGGCGAGGGCGAGGGC
GATGCCACCAACGGCAAGCTGACCCTGAAGTTCATCTGCACCACCGGCAAGCTGCCCGTGCCCTGGCCCA
CCCTCGTGACCACCCTGACCTACGGCGTGCAGTGCTTCAGCCGCTACCCCGACCACATGAAGCAGCACGA
CTTCTTCAAGTCCGCCATGCCCGAAGGCTACGTCCAGGAGCGCACCATCACCTTCAAGGACGACGGCACC
TACAAGACCCGCGCCGAGGTGAAGTTCGAGGGCGACACCCTGGTGAACCGCATCGAGCTGAAGGGCATCG
ACTTCAAGGAGGACGGCAACATCCTGGGGCACAAGCTGGAGTACAACTTCAACAGCCACAACGTCTATAT
CACCGCCGACAAGCAGAAGAACGGCATCAAGGCCAACTTCAAGATCCGCCACAACGTGGAGGACGGCAGC
GTGCAGCTCGCCGACCACTACCAGCAGAACACCCCCATCGGCGACGGCCCCGTGCTGCTGCCCGACAACC
ACTACCTGAGCACCCAGTCCAAGCTGAGCAAAGACCCCAACGAGAAGCGCGATCACATGGTCCTGCTGGA
GTTCGTGACCGCCGCCGGGATCACTCTCGGCTAAGGCCGCACTCCTCAGCTAGAATTCGATATCAAGCTT
ATCGATAATCAACCTCTGGATTACAAAATTTGTGAAAGATTGACTGGTATTCTTAACTATGTTGCTCCTT
TTACGCTATGTGGATACGCTGCTTTAATGCCTTTGTATCATGCTATTGCTTCCCGTATGGCTTTCATTTT
CTCCTCCTTGTATAAATCCTGGTTGCTGTCTCTTTATGAGGAGTTGTGGCCCGTTGTCAGGCAACGTGGC
GTGGTGTGCACTGTGTTTGCTGACGCAACCCCCACTGGTTGGGGCATTGCCACCACCTGTCAGCTCCTTT
CCGGGACTTTCGCTTTCCCCCTCCCTATTGCCACGGCGGAACTCATCGCCGCCTGCCTTGCCCGCTGCTG
GACAGGGGCTCGGCTGTTGGGCACTGACAATTCCGTGGTGTTGTCGGGGAAATCATCGTCCTTTCCTTGG
CTGCTCGCCTGTGTTGCCACCTGGATTCTGCGCGGGACGTCCTTCTGCTACGTCCCTTCGGCCCTCAATC
CAGCGGACCTTCCTTCCCGCGGCCTGCTGCCGGCTCTGCGGCCTCTTCCGCGTCTTCGCCTTCGCCCTCA
GACGAGTCGGATCTCCCTTTGGGCCGCCTCCCCGCATCGATACCGTCGACCTCGAGACCTAGAAAAACAT
GGAGCAATCACAAGTAGCAATACAGCAGCTACCAATGCTGATTGTGCCTGGCTAGAAGCACAAGAGGAGG
AGGAGGTGGGTTTTCCAGTCACACCTCAGGTACCTTTAAGACCAATGACTTACAAGGCAGCTGTAGATCT
TAGCCACTTTTTAAAAGAAAAGGGGGGACTGGAAGGGCTAATTCACTCCCAACGAAGACAAGATATCCTT
GATCTGTGGATCTACCACACACAAGGCTACTTCCCTGATTGGCAGAACTACACACCAGGGCCAGGGATCA
GATATCCACTGACCTTTGGATGGTGCTACAAGCTAGTACCAGTTGAGCAAGAGAAGGTAGAAGAAGCCAA
TGAAGGAGAGAACACCCGCTTGTTACACCCTGTGAGCCTGCATGGGATGGATGACCCGGAGAGAGAAGTA
TTAGAGTGGAGGTTTGACAGCCGCCTAGCATTTCATCACATGGCCCGAGAGCTGCATCCGGACTGTACTG
GGTCTCTCTGGTTAGACCAGATCTGAGCCTGGGAGCTCTCTGGCTAACTAGGGAACCCACTGCTTAAGCC
TCAATAAAGCTTGCCTTGAGTGCTTCAAGTAGTGTGTGCCCGTCTGTTGTGTGACTCTGGTAACTAGAGA
TCCCTCAGACCCTTTTAGTCAGTGTGGAAAATCTCTAGCAGGGCCCGTTTAAACCCGCTGATCAGCCTCG
ACTGTGCCTTCTAGTTGCCAGCCATCTGTTGTTTGCCCCTCCCCCGTGCCTTCCTTGACCCTGGAAGGTG
CCACTCCCACTGTCCTTTCCTAATAAAATGAGGAAATTGCATCGCATTGTCTGAGTAGGTGTCATTCTAT
TCTGGGGGGTGGGGTGGGGCAGGACAGCAAGGGGGAGGATTGGGAAGACAATAGCAGGCATGCTGGGGAT
GCGGTGGGCTCTATGGCTTCTGAGGCGGAAAGAACCAGCTGGGGCTCTAGGGGGTATCCCC
[124 nt withheld, positions 6712-6835]
C
[91 nt withheld, positions 6837-6927]
A
[49 nt withheld, positions 6929-6977]
CCTTTGACGTTGGAGTCCACGTTCTTT
[37 nt withheld, positions 7005-7041]
ACCCTATCTCGGTCTATTCTTTTGATTTATAAGGGATTTTGCCGATTTCGGCCTATTGGTTAAAAAATGA
GCTGATTTAACAAAAATTTAACGCGAATTAATTCTGTGGAATGTGTGTCAGTTAGGGTGTGGAAAGTCCC
CAGGCTCCCCAGCAGGCAGAAGTATGCAAAGCATGCATCTCAATTAGTCAGCAACCAGGTGTGGAAAGTC
CCCAGGCTCCCCAGCAGGCAGAAGTATGCAAAGCATGCATCTCAATTAGTCAGCAACCATAGTCCCGCCC
CTAACTCCGCCCATCCCGCCCCTAACTCCGCCCAGTTCCGCCCATTCTCCGCCCCATGGCTGACTAATTT
TTTTTATTTATGCAGAGGCCGAGGCCGCCTCTGCCTCTGAGCTATTCCAGAAGTAGTGAGGAGGCTTTTT
TGGAGGCCTAGGCTTTTGCAAAAAGCTCCCGGGAGCTTGTATATCCATTTTCGGATCTGATCAGCACGTG
TTGACAATTAATCATCGGCATAGTATATCGGCATAGTATAATACGACAAGGTGAGGAACTAAACCATGGC
CAAGTTGACCAGTGCCGTTCCGGTGCTCACCGCGCGCGACGTCGCCGGAGCGGTCGAGTTCTGGACCGAC
CGGCTCGGGTTCTCCCGGGACTTCGTGGAGGACGACTTCGCCGGTGTGGTCCGGGACGACGTGACCCTGT
TCATCAGCGCGGTCCAGGACCAGGTGGTGCCGGACAACACCCTGGCCTGGGTGTGGGTGCGCGGCCTGGA
CGAGCTGTACGCCGAGTGGTCGGAGGTCGTGTCCACGAACTTCCGGGACGCCTCCGGGCCGGCCATGACC
GAGATCGGCGAGCAGCCGTGGGGGCGGGAGTTCGCCCTGCGCGACCCGGCCGGCAACTGCGTGCACTTCG
TGGCCGAGGAGCAGGACTGACACGTGCTACGAGATTTCGATTCCACCGCCGCCTTCTATGAAAGGTTGGG
CTTCGGAATCGTTTTCCGGGACGCCGGCTGGATGATCCTCCAGCGCGGGGATCTCATGCTGGAGTTCTTC
GCCCACCCCAACTTGTTTATTGCAGCTTATAATGGTTACAAATAAAGCAATAGCATCACAAATTTCACAA
ATAAAGCATTTTTTTCACTGCATTCTAGTTGTGGTTTGTCCAAACTCATCAATGTATCTTATCATGTCTG
TATACCGTCGACCTCTAGCTAGAGCTTGGCGTAATCATGGTCATAGCTGTTTCCTGTGTGAAATTGTTAT
CCGCTCACAATTCCACACAACATACGAGCCGGAAGCATAAAGTGTAAAGCCTGGGGTGCCTAATGAGTGA
GCTAACTCACATTAATTGCGTTGCGCTCACTGCCCGCTTTCCAGTCGGGAAACCTGTCGTGCCAGCTGCA
TTAATGAATCGGCCAACGCGCGGGGAGAGGCGGTTTGCGTATTGGGCGCTCTTCCGCTTCCTCGCTCACT
GACTCGCTGCGCTCGGTCGTTCGGCTGCGGCGAGCGGTATCAGCTCACTCAAAGGCGGTAATACGGTTAT
CCACAGAATCAGGGGATAACGCAGGAAAGAACATGTGAGCAAAAGGCCAGCAAAAGGCCAGGAACCGTAA
AAAGGCCGCGTTGCTGGCGTTTTTCCATAGGCTCCGCCCCCCTGACGAGCATCACAAAAATCGACGCTCA
AGTCAGAGGTGGCGAAACCCGACAGGACTATAAAGATACCAGGCGTTTCCCCCTGGAAGCTCCCTCGTGC
GCTCTCCTGTTCCGACCCTGCCGCTTACCGGATACCTGTCCGCCTTTCTCCCTTCGGGAAGCGTGGCGCT
TTCTCATAGCTCACGCTGTAGGTATCTCAGTTCGGTGTAGGTCGTTCGCTCCAAGCTGGGCTGTGTGCAC
GAACCCCCCGTTCAGCCCGACCGCTGCGCCTTATCCGGTAACTATCGTCTTGAGTCCAACCCGGTAAGAC
ACGACTTATCGCCACTGGCAGCAGCCACTGGTAACAGGATTAGCAGAGCGAGGTATGTAGGCGGTGCTAC
AGAGTTCTTGAAGTGGTGGCCTAACTACGGCTACACTAGAAGAACAGTATTTGGTATCTGCGCTCTGCTG
AAGCCAGTTACCTTCGGAAAAAGAGTTGGTAGCTCTTGATCCGGCAAACAAACCACCGCTGGTAGCGGTG
GTTTTTTTGTTTGCAAGCAGCAGATTACGCGCAGAAAAAAAGGATCTCAAGAAGATCCTTTGATCTTTTC
TACGGGGTCTGACGCTCAGTGGAACGAAAACTCACGTTAAGGGATTTTGGTCATGAGATTATCAAAAAGG
ATCTTCACCTAGATCCTTTTAAATTAAAAATGAAGTTTTAAATCAATCTAAAGTATATATGAGTAAACTT
GGTCTGACAGTTACCAATGCTTAATCAGTGAGGCACCTATCTCAGCGATCTGTCTATTTCGTTCATCCAT
AGTTGCCTGACTCCCCGTCGTGTAGATAACTACGATACGGGAGGGCTTACCATCTGGCCCCAGTGCTGCA
ATGATACCGCGAGACCCACGCTCACCGGCTCCAGATTTATCAGCAATAAACCAGCCAGCCGGAAGGGCCG
AGCGCAGAAGTGGTCCTGCAACTTTATCCGCCTCCATCCAGTCTATTAATTGTTGCCGGGAAGCTAGAGT
AAGTAGTTCGCCAGTTAATAGTTTGCGCAACGTTGTTGCCATTGCTACAGGCATCGTGGTGTCACGCTCG
TCGTTTGGTATGGCTTCATTCAGCTCCGGTTCCCAACGATCAAGGCGAGTTACATGATCCCCCATGTTGT
GCAAAAAAGCGGTTAGCTCCTTCGGTCCTCCGATCGTTGTCAGAAGTAAGTTGGCCGCAGTGTTATCACT
CATGGTTATGGCAGCACTGCATAATTCTCTTACTGTCATGCCATCCGTAAGATGCTTTTCTGTGACTGGT
GAGTACTCAACCAAGTCATTCTGAGAATAGTGTATGCGGCGACCGAGTTGCTCTTGCCCGGCGTCAATAC
GGGATAATACCGCGCCACATAGCAGAACTTTAAAAGTGCTCATCATTGGAAAACGTTCTTCGGGGCGAAA
ACTCTCAAGGATCTTACCGCTGTTGAGATCCAGTTCGATGTAACCCACTCGTGCACCCAACTGATCTTCA
GCATCTTTTACTTTCACCAGCGTTTCTGGGTGAGCAAAAACAGGAAGGCAAAATGCCGCAAAAAAGGGAA
TAAGGGCGACACGGAAATGTTGAATACTCATACTCTTCCTTTTTCAATATTATTGAAGCATTTATCAGGG
TTATTGTCTCATGAGCGGATACATATTTGAATGTATTTAGAAAAATAAACAAATAGGGGTTCCGCGC
Features (pLannotate 1.2.2; 31 found; start..end, strand, type, name):
     58..110     -  misc_feature   bom (fragment): basis of mobility region from pBR322
    265..644     +  enhancer       CMV enhancer: human cytomegalovirus immediate early enhancer
    645..844     +  promoter       CMV promoter: human cytomegalovirus (CMV) immediate early promoter
    862..1042    +  LTR            5' LTR (truncated): truncated 5' long terminal repeat (LTR) from HIV-1
   1089..1214    +  misc_feature   HIV-1 Ψ: packaging signal of human immunodeficiency virus type 1
   1198..1561    +  CDS            HIV-1 gag (fragment): gag protein from human immunodeficiency virus 1; gag
   1707..1940    +  misc_feature   RRE: The Rev response element (RRE) of HIV-1 allows for Rev-dependent mRNA export from the nucleus to the cytoplasm.
   2317..2417    +  CDS            Rev (fragment): human immunodeficiency virus 1 (HIV-1) Rev protein; rev; enhances nuclear export of unspliced and incompletely spliced viral mRNAs
   2467..2584    +  misc_feature   cPPT/CTS: central polypurine tract and central termination sequence of HIV-1
   2629..3075    +  promoter       hSyn promoter: human synapsin I promoter; confers neuron-specific expression (Kügler et al., 2003)
   3113..4333    +  CDS            LAMP1: rat lysosome-associated membrane glycoprotein 1
   4376..5065    +  CDS            msGFP2: photostable monomeric superfolder GFP (Valbuena et al., 2020)
   5093..5117    +  misc_feature   MCS (fragment): pBluescript multiple cloning site
   5117..5705    +  misc_feature   WPRE: woodchuck hepatitis virus posttranscriptional regulatory element
   5642..6223    +  CDS            nef (fragment): NEF_HV1H2 - Experimental evidence at protein level: Swiss-Prot protein existence level 1. Extracellular Nef protein targets CD4(+) T-lymphocytes for apoptosis by interacting with CXCR4 surface receptors. From Human immunodeficiency virus type 1 group M subtype B (isolate HXB2) (HIV-1).
   6230..6410    +  LTR            5' LTR (truncated): truncated 5' long terminal repeat (LTR) from HIV-1
   6442..6666    +  polyA_signal   bGH poly(A) signal: bovine growth hormone polyadenylation signal
   6670..6691    +  promoter       SV40 promoter (fragment): SV40 enhancer and early promoter
   6712..7140    +  rep_origin     f1 ori (sequence partly withheld): f1 bacteriophage origin of replication; arrow indicates direction of (+) strand synthesis
   7154..7483    +  promoter       SV40 promoter: SV40 enhancer and early promoter
   7531..7578    +  promoter       EM7 promoter: synthetic bacterial promoter&nbsp
   7597..7971    +  CDS            BleoR: antibiotic-binding protein; Sh ble from Streptoalloteichus hindustanus; confers resistance to bleomycin, phleomycin, and Zeocin™
   7981..8106    +  CDS            ble (fragment): BLE_KLEPN - Experimental evidence at protein level: Swiss-Prot protein existence level 1. Binding protein with a strong affinity to the bleomycin family of antibiotics. Binds to CL990; an antimitotic-antibiotic compound. From Klebsiella pneumoniae.
   8101..8222    +  polyA_signal   SV40 poly(A) signal: SV40 polyadenylation signal
   8295..8311    -  protein_bind   lac operator: The lac repressor binds to the lac operator to inhibit transcription in E. coli. This inhibition can be relieved by adding lactose or isopropyl-β-D-thiogalactopyranoside (IPTG). lac repressor encoded by lacI
   8319..8349    -  promoter       lac promoter: promoter for the E. coli lac operon
   8364..8385    -  protein_bind   CAP binding site: CAP binding activates transcription in the presence of cAMP. E. coli catabolite activator protein
   8398..8490    -  CDS            lacI (fragment): lac repressor; lacI; The lac repressor binds to the lac operator to inhibit transcription in E. coli. This inhibition can be relieved by adding lactose or isopropyl-β-D-thiogalactopyranoside (IPTG).
   8673..9261    -  rep_origin     ori: high-copy-number ColE1/pMB1/pBR322/pUC origin of replication
   9432..10292   -  CDS            AmpR: β-lactamase; bla; confers resistance to ampicillin, carbenicillin, and related antibiotics
  10293..10397   -  promoter       AmpR promoter: bla
