[The description below was written by a language model from this plasmid's Addgene catalogue record and pLannotate feature annotations shown in this document.]
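Description:
pF(UG) hSyn LAMP1-msGFP (JV012) is an HIV-1-based lentiviral transfer plasmid built on the pFUGW backbone, in which the backbone's usual internal promoter and reporter have been replaced by a neuron-specific lysosomal marker cassette. It is propagated in E. coli from a high-copy ColE1/pUC-type origin with ampicillin selection (AmpR under its own bla promoter). The backbone also carries an f1 origin and an SV40/EM7-driven BleoR (Zeocin resistance) cassette with an SV40 poly(A) signal, which lies outside the LTR-flanked region and so is not packaged into virus.

The viral genome is transcribed in packaging cells from a CMV enhancer/promoter fused to a truncated 5' LTR, a chimeric arrangement generally used to make genomic RNA production Tat-independent. Downstream are the Ψ packaging signal with a gag fragment, the Rev response element for nuclear export of the unspliced genome, and the cPPT/CTS, which improves transduction of non-dividing cells. The payload is driven by the human synapsin I promoter, restricting expression to neurons, and encodes LAMP1 fused at its C-terminus to msGFP2, a photostable monomeric superfolder GFP. A WPRE follows to enhance transcript stability and expression, and the unit closes with a truncated 3' LTR and a bGH poly(A) signal. The catalogue entry lists the LAMP1 insert as mouse, whereas the sequence annotation matched it to rat LAMP1, and the record does not resolve this discrepancy.

The construct is intended for producing lentivirus that labels lysosomes and late endosomal compartments with green fluorescence in neurons, for example in live or fixed imaging of organelle distribution and trafficking in cultured hippocampal neurons.
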