Addgene plasmid #179728: pF(UG) hSyn LAMP1-msGFP (JV012)
Purpose: Lentiviral expression of LAMP1-msGFP for use as a lysosomal marker
Depositing lab: Edwin Chapman. Depositing organization: University of Wisconsin, Madison. Publication: Synaptotagmin 7 is targeted to the axonal plasma membrane through gamma-secretase processing to promote synaptic vesicle docking in mouse hippocampal neurons. Vevea JD, Kusick GF, Courtney KC, Chen E, Watanabe S, Chapman ER. Elife. 2021 Sep 20;10. pii: 67261. doi: 10.7554/eLife.67261. PubMed 34543184.
Backbone
  Vector backbone: PFUGW
  Vector type: Lentiviral
Growth in bacteria
  Bacterial resistance: Ampicillin, 100 μg/mL
  Growth temperature: 37°C
  Growth strain: NEB Stable
  Copy number: High Copy
Gene/Insert
  Gene/Insert name: LAMP1
  Species: M. musculus (mouse)
  Entrez Gene: Lamp1 (a.k.a. CD107a, LGP-120, LGP-A, Lamp-1, P2B, Perk)
  Cloning method: Ligation Independent Cloning
Terms and licenses: Academic/Nonprofit Terms; Industry Terms: Not Available to Industry
How to cite: pF(UG) hSyn LAMP1-msGFP (JV012) was a gift from Edwin Chapman (Addgene plasmid # 179728 ; http://n2t.net/addgene:179728 ; RRID:Addgene_179728)
